LOCUS       pDestTol2CG2-U6_gRNA.txt.xdna 8267 bp DNA circular 2/16/2015
DEFINITION
ACCESSION
VERSION
SOURCE
  ORGANISM
COMMENT     Serial Cloner Genbank Format
COMMENT     SerialCloner_Type=DNA
COMMENT     SerialCloner_Comments=
COMMENT     SerialCloner_Ends=0,0,,0,
FEATURES             Location/Qualifiers
     CDS             complement(125..982)
                     /label=ampR
                     /SerialCloner_Color=&h00FF00
                     /SerialCloner_Show=True
                     /SerialCloner_Protect=True
                     /SerialCloner_Arrow=True
     rep_origin      complement(1130..1803)
                     /label=pUC ori
                     /SerialCloner_Color=&h0080FF
                     /SerialCloner_Show=True
                     /SerialCloner_Protect=True
                     /SerialCloner_Arrow=True
     LTR             complement(2272..2290)
                     /label=Tol2 5' TIR
                     /SerialCloner_Color=&h0080FF
                     /SerialCloner_Show=True
                     /SerialCloner_Protect=True
                     /SerialCloner_Arrow=True
     promoter        complement(2795..3693)
                     /label=cmlc2 promoter
                     /SerialCloner_Color=&hFF8080
                     /SerialCloner_Show=True
                     /SerialCloner_Protect=True
                     /SerialCloner_Arrow=True
     CDS             complement(3694..4410)
                     /label=EGFP [*]
                     /SerialCloner_Color=&h00FF00
                     /SerialCloner_Show=True
                     /SerialCloner_Protect=True
                     /SerialCloner_Arrow=True
     misc_feature    complement(3885..3898)
                     /label=EGFP-like chromophore
                     /SerialCloner_Color=&h84A4C0
                     /SerialCloner_Show=True
                     /SerialCloner_Protect=True
                     /SerialCloner_Arrow=True
     misc_feature    complement(3709..3714)
                     /label=mutated BseRI restriction site
                     /SerialCloner_Color=&hFF0080
                     /SerialCloner_Show=True
                     /SerialCloner_Protect=True
                     /SerialCloner_Arrow=True
     polyA_signal    complement(4652..4849)
                     /label=SV40 late polyA (from pCS2+)
                     /SerialCloner_Color=&hFF80FF
                     /SerialCloner_Show=True
                     /SerialCloner_Protect=True
                     /SerialCloner_Arrow=True
     misc_feature    4853..4858
                     /label=ClaI site
                     /SerialCloner_Color=&hFF8000
                     /SerialCloner_Show=True
                     /SerialCloner_Protect=True
                     /SerialCloner_Arrow=True
     misc_feature    5330..5335
                     /label=KpnI site
                     /SerialCloner_Color=&hFF8000
                     /SerialCloner_Show=True
                     /SerialCloner_Protect=True
                     /SerialCloner_Arrow=True
     misc_feature    4859..5214
                     /label=U6 promoter
                     /SerialCloner_Color=&hFF0000
                     /SerialCloner_Show=True
                     /SerialCloner_Protect=True
                     /SerialCloner_Arrow=True
     misc_feature    5248..5329
                     /label=gRNA scaffold
                     /SerialCloner_Color=&h00FF00
                     /SerialCloner_Show=True
                     /SerialCloner_Protect=True
                     /SerialCloner_Arrow=True
     misc_feature    5360..5484
                     /label=attR3
                     /SerialCloner_Color=&h84A4C0
                     /SerialCloner_Show=True
                     /SerialCloner_Protect=True
                     /SerialCloner_Arrow=True
     misc_feature    5593..6252
                     /label=cmR
                     /SerialCloner_Color=&h8000FF
                     /SerialCloner_Show=True
                     /SerialCloner_Protect=True
                     /SerialCloner_Arrow=True
     misc_feature    6594..6899
                     /label=ccdB
                     /SerialCloner_Color=&h00FFFF
                     /SerialCloner_Show=True
                     /SerialCloner_Protect=True
                     /SerialCloner_Arrow=True
     misc_recomb     complement(6939..7063)
                     /label=attR4
                     /SerialCloner_Color=&h8080FF
                     /SerialCloner_Show=True
                     /SerialCloner_Protect=True
                     /SerialCloner_Arrow=True
     misc_feature    5222..5227
                     /label=BseRI site
                     /SerialCloner_Color=&hFF8000
                     /SerialCloner_Show=True
                     /SerialCloner_Protect=True
                     /SerialCloner_Arrow=True
     misc_feature    5234..5239
                     /label=BseRI site
                     /SerialCloner_Color=&hFF8000
                     /SerialCloner_Show=True
                     /SerialCloner_Protect=True
                     /SerialCloner_Arrow=True
ORIGIN
        1 CACTTTTCGG GGAAATGTGC GCGGAACCCC TATTTGTTTA TTTTTCTAAA TACATTCAAA
       61 TATGTATCCG CTCATGAGAC AATAACCCTG ATAAATGCTT CAATAATATT GAAAAAGGAA
      121 GAGTATGAGT ATTCAACATT TCCGTGTCGC CCTTATTCCC TTTTTTGCGG CATTTTGCCT
      181 TCCTGTTTTT GCTCACCCAG AAACGCTGGT GAAAGTAAAA GATGCTGAAG ATCAGTTGGG
      241 TGCACGAGTG GGTTACATCG AACTGGATCT CAACAGCGGT AAGATCCTTG AGAGTTTTCG
      301 CCCCGAAGAA CGTTTTCCAA TGATGAGCAC TTTTAAAGTT CTGCTATGTG GCGCGGTATT
      361 ATCCCGTATT GACGCCGGGC AAGAGCAACT CGGTCGCCGC ATACACTATT CTCAGAATGA
      421 CTTGGTTGAG TACTCACCAG TCACAGAAAA GCATCTTACG GATGGCATGA CAGTAAGAGA
      481 ATTATGCAGT GCTGCCATAA CCATGAGTGA TAACACTGCG GCCAACTTAC TTCTGACAAC
      541 GATCGGAGGA CCGAAGGAGC TAACCGCTTT TTTGCACAAC ATGGGGGATC ATGTAACTCG
      601 CCTTGATCGT TGGGAACCGG AGCTGAATGA AGCCATACCA AACGACGAGC GTGACACCAC
      661 GATGCCTGTA GCAATGGCAA CAACGTTGCG CAAACTATTA ACTGGCGAAC TACTTACTCT
      721 AGCTTCCCGG CAACAATTAA TAGACTGGAT GGAGGCGGAT AAAGTTGCAG GACCACTTCT
      781 GCGCTCGGCC CTTCCGGCTG GCTGGTTTAT TGCTGATAAA TCTGGAGCCG GTGAGCGTGG
      841 GTCTCGCGGT ATCATTGCAG CACTGGGGCC AGATGGTAAG CCCTCCCGTA TCGTAGTTAT
      901 CTACACGACG GGGAGTCAGG CAACTATGGA TGAACGAAAT AGACAGATCG CTGAGATAGG
      961 TGCCTCACTG ATTAAGCATT GGTAACTGTC AGACCAAGTT TACTCATATA TACTTTAGAT
     1021 TGATTTAAAA CTTCATTTTT AATTTAAAAG GATCTAGGTG AAGATCCTTT TTGATAATCT
     1081 CATGACCAAA ATCCCTTAAC GTGAGTTTTC GTTCCACTGA GCGTCAGACC CCGTAGAAAA
     1141 GATCAAAGGA TCTTCTTGAG ATCCTTTTTT TCTGCGCGTA ATCTGCTGCT TGCAAACAAA
     1201 AAAACCACCG CTACCAGCGG TGGTTTGTTT GCCGGATCAA GAGCTACCAA CTCTTTTTCC
     1261 GAAGGTAACT GGCTTCAGCA GAGCGCAGAT ACCAAATACT GTCCTTCTAG TGTAGCCGTA
     1321 GTTAGGCCAC CACTTCAAGA ACTCTGTAGC ACCGCCTACA TACCTCGCTC TGCTAATCCT
     1381 GTTACCAGTG GCTGCTGCCA GTGGCGATAA GTCGTGTCTT ACCGGGTTGG ACTCAAGACG
     1441 ATAGTTACCG GATAAGGCGC AGCGGTCGGG CTGAACGGGG GGTTCGTGCA CACAGCCCAG
     1501 CTTGGAGCGA ACGACCTACA CCGAACTGAG ATACCTACAG CGTGAGCTAT GAGAAAGCGC
     1561 CACGCTTCCC GAAGGGAGAA AGGCGGACAG GTATCCGGTA AGCGGCAGGG TCGGAACAGG
     1621 AGAGCGCACG AGGGAGCTTC CAGGGGGAAA CGCCTGGTAT CTTTATAGTC CTGTCGGGTT
     1681 TCGCCACCTC TGACTTGAGC GTCGATTTTT GTGATGCTCG TCAGGGGGGC GGAGCCTATG
     1741 GAAAAACGCC AGCAACGCGG CCTTTTTACG GTTCCTGGCC TTTTGCTGGC CTTTTGCTCA
     1801 CATGTTCTTT CCTGCGTTAT CCCCTGATTC TGTGGATAAC CGTATTACCG CCTTTGAGTG
     1861 AGCTGATACC GCTCGCCGCA GCCGAACGAC CGAGCGCAGC GAGTCAGTGA GCGAGGAAGC
     1921 GGAAGAGCGC CCAATACGCA AACCGCCTCT CCCCGCGCGT TGGCCGATTC ATTAATGCAG
     1981 CTGGCACGAC AGGTTTCCCG ACTGGAAAGC GGGCAGTGAG CGCAACGCAA TTAATGTGAG
     2041 TTAGCTCACT CATTAGGCAC CCCAGGCTTT ACACTTTATG CTTCCGGCTC GTATGTTGTG
     2101 TGGAATTGTG AGCGGATAAC AATTTCACAC AGGAAACAGC TATGACCATG ATTACGCCAA
     2161 GCGCGCAATT AACCCTCACT AAAGGGAACA AAAGCTGGAG CTCCACCGCG GTGGCGGCCG
     2221 CTCTAGAACT AGTGGATCTG CTGGGCTTGC TGAAGGTAGG GGGTCAAGAA CCAGAGGTGT
     2281 AAAGTACTTG AGTAATTTTA CTTGATTACT GTACTTAAGT ATTATTTTTG GGGATTTTTA
     2341 CTTTACTTGA GTACAATTAA AAATCAATAC TTTTACTTTT ACTTAATTAC ATTTTTTTAG
     2401 AAAAAAAAGT ACTTTTTACT CCTTACAATT TTATTTACAG TCAAAAAGTA CTTATTTTTT
     2461 GGAGATCACT TCATTCTATT TTCCCTTGCT ATTACCAAAC CAATTGAATT GCGCTGATGC
     2521 CCAGTTTAAT TTAAATGTTA TTTATTCTGC CTATGAAAAT CGTTTTCACA TTATATGAAA
     2581 TTGGTCAGAC ATGTTCATTG GTCCTTTGGA AGTGACGTCA TGTCACATCT ATTACCACAA
     2641 TGCACAGCAC CTTGACCTGG AAATTAGGGA AATTATAACA GTCAATCAGT GGAAGAAAAT
     2701 GGAGGAAGTA TGTGATTCAT CAGCAGCTGC GAGCAGCACA GTCCAAAATC AGCCACAGGA
     2761 TCAAGAGCAC CCGTGGCCGT ATCTTCGCAG ATCTAAAGCT TAAATCAGTT GTGTTAAATA
     2821 AGAGACATTC AAAATAAATG TAAATGAGCT CTCCAAATCA GCAGACTTAA CATTCTTTAA
     2881 AATGATTGAT TCAATAGTGA TAAAAATCAG GCATAGCCAG TTGTAACTTT AGATAAATTA
     2941 CAGAAAATGT CAAATACAGA GAACCGATTC TTTTTTATGA TACATCCAAG CACACATTTA
     3001 ACACAATCCA GGCAAACCCC GAATTTCACA GTCACAAGCA CTGTTTGTAC AAGAGCTTTG
     3061 CCTAAGGACA CACAGTCTCT ATAAGTCCAG GTCGTTGGTT TCACTCTTAT TTTAAACATG
     3121 TGACATTTTT CCTGCCATCC TGTCTTAGGC TGCTGTTTGC TTCATTCCAT GTCACATTAA
     3181 ATTCCTCAGT AGCACCTTTT ACACACACAG CCAATCTTTT CCAGAAAATT CAATTGCTTT
     3241 GAAGAGATAA TGTGTGAACA AATCCATTTA GAAAAGGAAA ATTAAGAATT TGTAAAATCA
     3301 TCTGTAAATT GTTGGCATTC TTCTGTATAT GAACATCACA TCATTTACAG GTAAAGGTCT
     3361 GGTCATTAAT TATATGACAA TTTACTGGTA TTATTTTGTG AAAGGGGCTA TTTTCAATGC
     3421 GTTCATCCAT CCTTTTCATC CCTCAAATCT CTCATTCACG TCCCCCTCCC CATCTGCACA
     3481 CTTTATCTCA TTTTCCACCC TGCTGGAATC TGAGCACTTG TGCAGTTATC AGGGCTCCTG
     3541 TATTTAGGAG GCTCTGGGTG TCCATGTAGG GGACGAACAG AAACACTGCA GACCTTTATA
     3601 GAAGAACAAT TGATAAGAGT CCTCATACAT AAAGACTCCA TTAGTAAGCC AGTGACCCAG
     3661 GAGCCCAGAC CAACAGCAAA GCAGACAGTG ACCATGGTGA GCAAGGGCGA AGAGCTGTTC
     3721 ACCGGGGTGG TGCCCATCCT GGTCGAGCTG GACGGCGACG TAAACGGCCA CAAGTTCAGC
     3781 GTGTCCGGCG AGGGCGAGGG CGATGCCACC TACGGCAAGC TGACCCTGAA GTTCATCTGC
     3841 ACCACCGGCA AGCTGCCCGT GCCCTGGCCC ACCCTCGTGA CCACCCTGAC CTACGGCGTG
     3901 CAGTGCTTCA GCCGCTACCC CGACCACATG AAGCAGCACG ACTTCTTCAA GTCCGCCATG
     3961 CCCGAAGGCT ACGTCCAGGA GCGCACCATC TTCTTCAAGG ACGACGGCAA CTACAAGACC
     4021 CGCGCCGAGG TGAAGTTCGA GGGCGACACC CTGGTGAACC GCATCGAGCT GAAGGGCATC
     4081 GACTTCAAGG AGGACGGCAA CATCCTGGGG CACAAGCTGG AGTACAACTA CAACAGCCAC
     4141 AACGTCTATA TCATGGCCGA CAAGCAGAAG AACGGCATCA AGGTGAACTT CAAGATCCGC
     4201 CACAACATCG AGGACGGCAG CGTGCAGCTC GCCGACCACT ACCAGCAGAA CACCCCCATC
     4261 GGCGACGGCC CCGTGCTGCT GCCCGACAAC CACTACCTGA GCACCCAGTC CGCCCTGAGC
     4321 AAAGACCCCA ACGAGAAGCG CGATCACATG GTCCTGCTGG AGTTCGTGAC CGCCGCCGGG
     4381 ATCACTCTCG GCATGGACGA GCTGTACAAG TAAAGCGGCC CCTCTCGAGC CTCTAGAACT
     4441 ATAGTGAGTC GTATTACGTA GATCCAGACA TGATAAGATA CATTGATGAG TTTGGACAAA
     4501 CCACAACTAG AATGCAGTGA AAAAAATGCT TTATTTGTGA AATTTGTGAT GCTATTGCTT
     4561 TATTTGTAAC CATTATAAGC TGCAATAAAC AAGAGATCTG ATCTAGAGGA TCATAATCAG
     4621 CCATACCACA TTTGTAGAGG TTTTACTTGC TTTAAAAAAC CTCCCACACC TCCCCCTGAA
     4681 CCTGAAACAT AAAATGAATG CAATTGTTGT TGTTAACTTG TTTATTGCAG CTTATAATGG
     4741 TTACAAATAA AGCAATAGCA TCACAAATTT CACAAATAAA GCATTTTTTT CACTGCATTC
     4801 TAGTTGTGGT TTGTCCAAAC TCATCAATGT ATCTTATCAT GTCTGGATCA TCATCGATGC
     4861 GTCTTTTGTT CTGGTCATCA AGGAGGGGGG AATGTTCTGC GCATGCCTGT GGGGGAGGGA
     4921 GAAGGACACG TCACTGAAAA CGTCCCTGCA TCACACCGAG ACACCCAATC ACTCAAGCCG
     4981 AGACCAGATA ATTTTGCATA TGCTTTACAG TTTGAAAAAT ACCACGGTAA ACCCTCACAC
     5041 AAACTCTGGA TTTGAGATCT TTCAGGTTTT ATCAGTTTGC AGGTTTATGT CACCATGATA
     5101 TAGGGTCAGA CTTGATCTAA GGGAGCTGAA TAAGTGGTTT AGTCACTCAC CACCTCCCAA
     5161 AAACATACCC AGAAGTCCCT GGTATATATA GCTCTCCCTC CAGCTCTTGG TTCGGCTAGC
     5221 ACTCCTCAGT GACGAGGAGT CAGTAGCGTT TTAGAGCTAG AAATAGCAAG TTAAAATAAG
     5281 GCTAGTCCGT TATCAACTTG AAAAAGTGGC ACCGAGTCGG TGCTTTTTTG GTACCGTAAA
     5341 ACGACGGCCA GTGAATTATC AACTATGTAT AATAAAGTTG AACGAGAAAC GTAAAATGAT
     5401 ATAAATATCA ATATATTAAA TTAGATTTTG CATAAAAAAC AGACTACATA ATACTGTAAA
     5461 ACACAACATA TCCAGTCACT ATGGCGGCCG CATTAGGCAC CCCCAGGCTT TACACTTTAT
     5521 GCTTCCGGCT CGTATAATGT GTGGATTTTG AGTTAGGATC CGTCGAGATT TTCAGGAGCT
     5581 AAGGAAGCTA AAATGGAGAA AAAAATCACT GGATATACCA CCGTTGATAT ATCCCAATGG
     5641 CATCGTAAAG AACATTTTGA GGCATTTCAG TCAGTTGCTC AATGTACCTA TAACCAGACC
     5701 GTTCAGCTGG ATATTACGGC CTTTTTAAAG ACCGTAAAGA AAAATAAGCA CAAGTTTTAT
     5761 CCGGCCTTTA TTCACATTCT TGCCCGCCTG ATGAATGCTC ATCCGGAATT CCGTATGGCA
     5821 ATGAAAGACG GTGAGCTGGT GATATGGGAT AGTGTTCACC CTTGTTACAC CGTTTTCCAT
     5881 GAGCAAACTG AAACGTTTTC ATCGCTCTGG AGTGAATACC ACGACGATTT CCGGCAGTTT
     5941 CTACACATAT ATTCGCAAGA TGTGGCGTGT TACGGTGAAA ACCTGGCCTA TTTCCCTAAA
     6001 GGGTTTATTG AGAATATGTT TTTCGTCTCA GCCAATCCCT GGGTGAGTTT CACCAGTTTT
     6061 GATTTAAACG TGGCCAATAT GGACAACTTC TTCGCCCCCG TTTTCACCAT GGGCAAATAT
     6121 TATACGCAAG GCGACAAGGT GCTGATGCCG CTGGCGATTC AGGTTCATCA TGCCGTTTGT
     6181 GATGGCTTCC ATGTCGGCAG AATGCTTAAT GAATTACAAC AGTACTGCGA TGAGTGGCAG
     6241 GGCGGGGCGT AATCTAGAGG ATCCGGCTTA CTAAAAGCCA GATAACAGTA TGCGTATTTG
     6301 CGCGCTGATT TTTGCGGTAT AAGAATATAT ACTGATATGT ATACCCGAAG TATGTCAAAA
     6361 AGAGGTATGC TATGAAGCAG CGTATTACAG TGACAGTTGA CAGCGACAGC TATCAGTTGC
     6421 TCAAGGCATA TATGATGTCA ATATCTCCGG TTCGGTAAGC ACAACCATGC AGAATGAAGC
     6481 CCGTCGTCTG CGTGCCGAAC GCTGGAAAGC GGAAAATCAG GAAGGGATGG CTGAGGTCGC
     6541 CCGGTTTATT GAAATGAACG GCTCTTTTGC CGACGAGAAC AGGGGCTGGT GAAATGCAGT
     6601 TTAAGGTTTA CACCTATAAA AGAGAGAGCC GTTATCGTCT GTTTGTGGAT GTACAGAGTG
     6661 ATATTATTGA CACGCCCGGG CGACGGATGG TGATCCCCCT GGCCAGTGCA CGTCTGCTGT
     6721 CAGATAAAGT CCCCCGTGAA CTTTACCCGG TGGTGCATAT CGGGGATGAA AGCTGGCGCA
     6781 TGATGACCAC CGATATGGCC AGTGTGCCGG TCTCCGTTAT CGGGGAAGAA GTGGCTGATC
     6841 TCAGCCACCG CGAAAATGAC ATCAAAAACG CCATTAACCT GATGTTCTGG GGAATATAAA
     6901 TGTCAGGCTC CCTTATACAC AGCCAGTCTG CAGGTCGACC ATAGTGACTG GATATGTTGT
     6961 GTTTTACAGT ATTATGTAGT CTGTTTTTTA TGCAAAATCT AATTTAATAT ATTGATATTT
     7021 ATATCATTTT ACGTTTCTCG TTCAACTTTT CTATACAAAG TTGATAGCTT GGCGTAATCA
     7081 TGGTCATAGC TGTTTCCTGC TCGAGGGCCC ATCTGGCCTG TGTTTCAGAC ACCAGGGAGT
     7141 CTCTGCTCAC GTTTCCTGCT ATTTGCAGCC TCTCTATCAA GACTAATACA CCTCTTCCCG
     7201 CATCGGCTGC CTGTGAGAGG CTTTTCAGCA CTGCAGGATT GCTTTTCAGC CCCAAAAGAG
     7261 CTAGGCTTGA CACTAACAAT TTTGAGAATC AGCTTCTACT GAAGTTAAAT CTGAGGTTTT
     7321 ACAACTTTGA GTAGCGTGTA CTGGCATTAG ATTGTCTGTC TTATAGTTTG ATAATTAAAT
     7381 ACAAACAGTT CTAAAGCAGG ATAAAACCTT GTATGCATTT CATTTAATGT TTTTTGAGAT
     7441 TAAAAGCTTA AACAAGAATC TCTAGTTTTC TTTCTTGCTT TTACTTTTAC TTCCTTAATA
     7501 CTCAAGTACA ATTTTAATGG AGTACTTTTT TACTTTTACT CAAGTAAGAT TCTAGCCAGA
     7561 TACTTTTACT TTTAATTGAG TAAAATTTTC CCTAAGTACT TGTACTTTCA CTTGAGTAAA
     7621 ATTTTTGAGT ACTTTTTACA CCTCTGTCAA GAACTCCTGG ACAAACCTCT GACCTGTGTG
     7681 GAACAGAGTG GATATGGGTG TCTGAACAGA TATTCACGTC TTTTGCAGAT CAGAGGGCAT
     7741 TTCTGGTGTT GTGCAATGAC CTGGGTCCAA CAGGTAGGCG TACTCGTATC CAAGAGCCTT
     7801 GTTGGACAGG AGGTAGTCTC CATTCCTATA AAGAGGAAGG AATGGCACCA TGTAGTAGCC
     7861 GTCATTGTGG CCAATTGGTG CATTGGTACG TGGGTAGATG GACCGGGGAG GCTGATGAGT
     7921 TCTTAGCCAG CNNNNNNNNN NNNNNNNNNN NNNNNNNNNN NNNNNNNNNN NNNNNNNNNN
     7981 NNNNNNNNNN NNNNNNNNNN NNNNNNNNNN NNNNNNNNNN NANNNNNNNN NNNNNNNNNN
     8041 NNNNNNNNNN NNNNNNNNNN NNNNNNNNNN NCCTTTGACG TTGGAGTCCA CGTTCTTTNN
     8101 NNNNNNNNNN NNNNNNNNNN NNNNNNNNNN NNNNNACCCT ATCTCGGTCT ATTCTTTTGA
     8161 TTTATAAGGG ATTTTGCCGA TTTCGGCCTA TTGGTTAAAA AATGAGCTGA TTTAACAAAA
     8221 ATTTAACGCG AATTTTAACA AAATATTAAC GCTTACAATT TAGGTGG
//
