>Addgene plasmid #63156 | pDestTol2CG2-U6:gRNA | addgene full sequence | sequence record 177022 | Addgene NGS Result
TTTTCGGGGAAATGTGCGCGGAACCCCTATTTGTTTATTTTTCTAAATACATTCAAATATGTATCCGCTC
ATGAGACAATAACCCTGATAAATGCTTCAATAATATTGAAAAAGGAAGAGTATGAGTATTCAACATTTCC
GTGTCGCCCTTATTCCCTTTTTTGCGGCATTTTGCCTTCCTGTTTTTGCTCACCCAGAAACGCTGGTGAA
AGTAAAAGATGCTGAAGATCAGTTGGGTGCACGAGTGGGTTACATCGAACTGGATCTCAACAGCGGTAAG
ATCCTTGAGAGTTTTCGCCCCGAAGAACGTTTTCCAATGATGAGCACTTTTAAAGTTCTGCTATGTGGCG
CGGTATTATCCCGTATTGACGCCGGGCAAGAGCAACTCGGTCGCCGCATACACTATTCTCAGAATGACTT
GGTTGAGTACTCACCAGTCACAGAAAAGCATCTTACGGATGGCATGACAGTAAGAGAATTATGCAGTGCT
GCCATAACCATGAGTGATAACACTGCGGCCAACTTACTTCTGACAACGATCGGAGGACCGAAGGAGCTAA
CCGCTTTTTTGCACAACATGGGGGATCATGTAACTCGCCTTGATCGTTGGGAACCGGAGCTGAATGAAGC
CATACCAAACGACGAGCGTGACACCACGATGCCTGTAGCAATGGCAACAACGTTGCGCAAACTATTAACT
GGCGAACTACTTACTCTAGCTTCCCGGCAACAATTAATAGACTGGATGGAGGCGGATAAAGTTGCAGGAC
CACTTCTGCGCTCGGCCCTTCCGGCTGGCTGGTTTATTGCTGATAAATCTGGAGCCGGTGAGCGTGGGTC
TCGCGGTATCATTGCAGCACTGGGGCCAGATGGTAAGCCCTCCCGTATCGTAGTTATCTACACGACGGGG
AGTCAGGCAACTATGGATGAACGAAATAGACAGATCGCTGAGATAGGTGCCTCACTGATTAAGCATTGGT
AACTGTCAGACCAAGTTTACTCATATATACTTTAGATTGATTTAAAACTTCATTTTTAATTTAAAAGGAT
CTAGGTGAAGATCCTTTTTGATAATCTCATGACCAAAATGCCTTAACGTGAGTTTTCGTTCCACTGAGCG
TCAGACCCCGTAGAAAAGATCAAAGGATCTTCTTGAGATCCTTTTTTTCTGCGCGTAATCTGCTGCTTGC
AAACAAAAAAACCACCGCTACCAGCGGTGGTTTGTTTGCCGGATCAAGAGCTACCAACTCTTTTTCCGAA
GGTAACTGGCTTCAGCAGAGCGCAGATACCAAATACTGTTCTTCTAGTGTAGCCGTAGTTAGGCCACCAC
TTCAAGAACTCTGTAGCACCGCCTACATACCTCGCTCTGCTAATCCTGTTACCAGTGGCTGCTGCCAGTG
GCGATAAGTCGTGTCTTACCGGGTTGGACTCAAGACGATAGTTACCGGATAAGGCGCAGCGGTCGGGCTG
AACGGGGGGTTCGTGCACACAGCCCAGCTTGGAGCGAACGACCTACACCGAACTGAGATACCTACAGCGT
GAGCTATGAGAAAGCGCCACGCTTCCCGAAGGGAGAAAGGCGGACAGGTATCCGGTAAGCGGCAGGGTCG
GAACAGGAGAGCGCACGAGGGAGCTTCCAGGGGGAAACGCCTGGTATCTTTATAGTCCTGTCGGGTTTCG
CCACCTCTGACTTGAGCGTCGATTTTTGTGATGCTCGTCAGGGGGGCGGAGCCTATGGAAAAACGCCAGC
AACGCGGCCTTTTTACGGTTCCTGGCCTTTTGCTGGCCTTTTGCTCACATGTTCTTTCCTGCGTTATCCC
CTGATTCTGTGGATAACCGTATTACCGCCTTTGAGTGAGCTGATACCGCTCGCCGCAGCCGAACGACCGA
GCGCAGCGAGTCAGTGAGCGAGGAAGCGGAAGAGCGCCCAATACGCAAACCGCCTCTCCCCGCGCGTTGG
CCGATTCATTAATGCAGCTGGCACGACAGGTTTCCCGACTGGAAAGCGGGCAGTGAGCGCAACGCAATTA
ATGTGAGTTAGCTCACTCATTAGGCACCCCAGGCTTTACACTTTATGCTTCCGGCTCGTATGTTGTGTGG
AATTGTGAGCGGATAACAATTTCACACAGGAAACAGCTATGACCATGATTACGCCAAGCGCGCAATTAAC
CCTCACTAAAGGGAACAAAAGCTGGAGCTCCACCGCGGTGGCGGCCGCTCTAGAACTAGTGGATCTGCTG
GGCTTGCTGAAGGTAGGGGGTCAAGAACCAGAGGTGTAAAGTACTTGAGTAATTTTACTTGATTACTGTA
CTTAAGTATTATTTTTGGGGATTTTTACTTTACTTGAGTACAATTAAAAATCAATACTTTTACTTTTACT
TAATTACATTTTTTTAGAAAAAAAAGTACTTTTTACTCCTTACAATTTTATTTACAGTCAAAAAGTACTT
ATTTTTTGGAGATCACTTCATTCTATTTTCCCTTGCTATTACCAAACCAATTGAATTGCGCTGATGCCCA
GTTTAATTTAAATGTTATTTATTCTGCCTATGAAAATCGTTTTCACATTATATGAAATTGGTCAGACATG
TTCATTGGTCCTTTGGAAGTGACGTCATGTCACATCTATTACCACAATGCACAGCACCTTGACCTGGAAA
TTAGGGAAATTATAACAGTCAATCAGTGGAAGAAAATGGAGGAAGTATGTGATTCATCAGCAGCTGCGAG
CAGCACAGTCCAAAATCAGCCACAGGATCAAGAGCACCCGTGGCCGTATCTTCGCAGATCTAAAGCTTAA
ATCAGTTGTGTTAAATAAGAGACATTCAAAATAAATGTAAATGAGCTCTCCAAATCAGCAGACTTAACAT
TCTTTAAAATGATTGATTCAATAGTGATAAAAATCAGGCATAGCCAGTTGTAACTTTAGATAAATTACAG
AAAATGTCAAATACAGAGAACCGATTCTTTTTTATGATACATCCAAGCACACATTTAACACAATCCAGGC
AAACCCCGAATTTCACAGTCACAAGCACTGTTTGTACAAGAGCTTTGCCTAAGGACACACAGTCTCTATA
AGTCCAGGTCGTTGGTTTCACTCTTATTTTAAACATGTGACATTTTTCCTGCCATCCTGTCTTAGGCTGC
TGTTTGCTTCATTCCATGTCACATTAAATTCCTCAGTAGCACCTTTTACACACACAGCCAATCTTTTCCA
GAAAATTCAATTGCTTTGAAGAGATAATGTGTGAACAAATCCATTTAGAAAAGGAAAATTAAGAATTTGT
AAAATCATCTGTAAATTGTTGGCATTCTTCTGTATATGAACATCACATCATTTACAGGTAAAGGTCTGGT
CATTAATTATATGACAATTTACTGGTATTATTTTGTGAAAGGGGCTATTTTCAATGCGTTCATCCATCCT
TTTCATCCCTCAAATCTCTCATTCACGTCCCCCTCCCCATCTGCACACTTTATCTCATTTCCACCCTGCT
GGAATCTGAGCACTTGTGCAGTTATCAGGGCTCCTGTATTTAGGAGGCTCTGGGTGTCCATGTAGGGGAC
GAACAGAAACACTGCAGACCTTTATAGAAGAACAATTGATAAGAGTCCTCATACATAAAGACTCCATTAG
TAAGCCAGTGACCCAGGAGCCCAGACCAACAGCAAAGCAGACAGTGACCATGGTGAGCAAGGGCGAAGAG
CTGTTCACCGGGGTGGTGCCCATCCTGGTCGAGCTGGACGGCGACGTAAACGGCCACAAGTTCAGCGTGT
CCGGCGAGGGCGAGGGCGATGCCACCTACGGCAAGCTGACCCTGAAGTTCATCTGCACCACCGGCAAGCT
GCCCGTGCCCTGGCCCACCCTCGTGACCACCCTGACCTACGGCGTGCAGTGCTTCAGCCGCTACCCCGAC
CACATGAAGCAGCACGACTTCTTCAAGTCCGCCATGCCCGAAGGCTACGTCCAGGAGCGCACCATCTTCT
TCAAGGACGACGGCAACTACAAGACCCGCGCCGAGGTGAAGTTCGAGGGCGACACCCTGGTGAACCGCAT
CGAGCTGAAGGGCATCGACTTCAAGGAGGACGGCAACATCCTGGGGCACAAGCTGGAGTACAACTACAAC
AGCCACAACGTCTATATCATGGCCGACAAGCAGAAGAACGGCATCAAGGTGAACTTCAAGATCCGCCACA
ACATCGAGGACGGCAGCGTGCAGCTCGCCGACCACTACCAGCAGAACACCCCCATCGGCGACGGCCCCGT
GCTGCTGCCCGACAACCACTACCTGAGCACCCAGTCCGCCCTGAGCAAAGACCCCAACGAGAAGCGCGAT
CACATGGTCCTGCTGGAGTTCGTGACCGCCGCCGGGATCACTCTCGGCATGGACGAGCTGTACAAGTAAA
GCGGCCCCTCTCGAGCCTCTAGAACTATAGTGAGTCGTATTACGTAGATCCAGACATGATAAGATACATT
GATGAGTTTGGACAAACCACAACTAGAATGCAGTGAAAAAAATGCTTTATTTGTGAAATTTGTGATGCTA
TTGCTTTATTTGTAACCATTATAAGCTGCAATAAACAAGAGATCTGATCTAGAGGATCATAATCAGCCAT
ACCACATTTGTAGAGGTTTTACTTGCTTTAAAAAACCTCCCACACCTCCCCCTGAACCTGAAACATAAAA
TGAATGCAATTGTTGTTGTTAACTTGTTTATTGCAGCTTATAATGGTTACAAATAAAGCAATAGCATCAC
AAATTTCACAAATAAAGCATTTTTTTCACTGCATTCTAGTTGTGGTTTGTCCAAACTCATCAATGTATCT
TATCATGTCTGGATCATCATCGATGCGTCTTTTGTTCTGGTCATCAAGGAGGGGGGAATGTTCTGCGCAT
GCCTGTGGGGGAGGGAGAAGGACACGTCACTGAAAACGTCCCTGCATCACACCGAGACACCCAATCACTC
AAGCCGAGACCAGATAATTTTGCATATGCTTTAAAGTTTGAAAAATACCACGGTAAACCCTCACACAAAC
TCTGGATTTGAGATCTTTCAGGTTTTATCAGTTTGCAGGTTTATGTCACCATGATATAGGGTCAGACTTG
ATCTAAGGGAGCTGAATAAGTGGTTTAGTCACTCACCACCTCCCAAAAACATACCCAGAAGTCCCTGGTA
TATATAGCTCTCCCTCCAGCTCTTGGTTCGGCTAGCACTCCTCAGTGACGAGGAGTCAGTAGCGTTTTAG
AGCTAGAAATAGCAAGTTAAAATAAGGCTAGTCCGTTATCAACTTGAAAAAGTGGCACCGAGTCGGTGCT
TTTTTGGTACCGTAAAACGACGGCCAGTGAATTATCAACTATGTATAATAAAGTTGAACGAGAAACGTAA
AATGATATAAATATCAATATATTAAATTAGATTTTGCATAAAAAACAGACTACATAATACTGTAAAACAC
AACATATCCAGTCACTATGGCGGCCGCATTAGGCACCCCAGGCTTTACACTTTATGCTTCCGGCTCGTAT
AATGTGTGGATTTTGAGTTAGGATCCGTCGAGATTTTCAGGAGCTAAGGAAGCTAAAATGGAGAAAAAAA
TCACTGGATATACCACCGTTGATATATCCCAATGGCATCGTAAAGAACATTTTGAGGCATTTCAGTCAGT
TGCTCAATGTACCTATAACCAGACCGTTCAGCTGGATATTACGGCCTTTTTAAAGACCGTAAAGAAAAAT
AAGCACAAGTTTTATCCGGCCTTTATTCACATTCTTGCCCGCCTGATGAATGCTCATCCGGAATTCCGTA
TGGCAATGAAAGACGGTGAGCTGGTGATATGGGATAGTGTTCACCCTTGTTACACCGTTTTCCATGAGCA
AACTGAAACGTTTTCATCGCTCTGGAGTGAATACCACGACGATTTCCGGCAGTTTCTACACATATATTCG
CAAGATGTGGCGTGTTACGGTGAAAACCTGGCCTATTTCCCTAAAGGGTTTATTGAGAATATGTTTTTCG
TCTCAGCCAATCCCTGGGTGAGTTTCACCAGTTTTGATTTAAACGTGGCCAATATGGACAACTTCTTCGC
CCCCGTTTTCACCATGGGCAAATATTATACGCAAGGCGACAAGGTGCTGATGCCGCTGGCGATTCAGGTT
CATCATGCCGTTTGTGATGGCTTCCATGTCGGCAGAATGCTTAATGAATTACAACAGTACTGCGATGAGT
GGCAGGCGGGGCGTAATCTAGAGGATCCGGCTTACTAAAAGCCAGATAACAGTATGCGTATTTGCGCGCT
GATTTTTGCGGTATAAGAATATATACTGATATGTATACCCGAAGTATGTCAAAAAGAGGTATGCTATGAA
GCAGCGTATTACAGTGACAGTTGACAGCGACAGCTATCAGTTGCTCAAGGCATATATGATGTCAATATCT
CCGGTTCGGTAAGCACAACCATGCAGAATGAAGCCCGTCGTCTGCGTGCCGAACGCTGGAAAGCGGAAAA
TCAGGAAGGGATGGCTGAGGTCGCCCGGTTTATTGAAATGAACGGCTCCTTTGCCGACGAGAACAGGGGC
TGGTGAAATGCAGTTTAAGGTTTACACCTATAAAAGAGAGAGCCGTTATCGTCTGTTTGTGGATGTACAG
AGTGATATTATTGACACGCCCGGGCGACGGATGGTGATCCCCCTGGCCAGTGCACGTCTGCTGTCAGATA
AAGTCCCCCGTGAACTTTACCCGGTGGTGCATATCGGGGATGAAAGCTGGCGCATGATGACCACCGATAT
GGCCAGTGTGCCGGTCTCCGTTATCGGGGAAGAAGTGGCTGATCTCAGCCACCGCGAAAATGACATCAAA
AACGCCATTAACCTGATGTTCTGGGGAATATAAATGTCAGGCTCCCTTATACACAGCCAGTCTGCAGGTC
GACCATAGTGACTGGATATGTTGTGTTTTACAGTATTATGTAGTCTGTTTTTTATGCAAAATCTAATTTA
ATATATTGATATTTATATCATTTTACGTTTCTCGTTCAACTTTTCTATACAAAGTTGATAGCTTGGCGTA
ATCATGGTCATAGCTGTTTCCTGCTCGAGGGCCCATCTGGCCTGTGTTTCAGACACCAGGGAGTCTCTGC
TCACGTTTCCTGCTATTTGCAGCCTCTCTATCAAGACTAATACACCTCTTCCCGCATCGGCTGCCTGTGA
GAGGCTTTTCAGCACTGCAGGATTGCTTTTCAGCCCCAAAAGAGCTAGGCTTGACACTAACAATTTTGAG
AATCAGCTTCTACTGAAGTTAAATCTGAGGTTTTACAACTTTGAGTAGCGTGTACTGGCATTAGATTGTC
TGTCTTATAGTTTGATAATTAAATACAAACAGTTCTAAAGCAGGATAAAACCTTGTATGCATTTCATTTA
ATGTTTTTTGAGATTAAAAGCTTAAACAAGAATCTCTAGTTTTCTTTCTTGCTTTTACTTTTACTTCCTT
AATACTCAAGTACAATTTTAATGGAGTACTTTTTTACTTTTACTCAAGTAAGATTCTAGCCAGATACTTT
TACTTTTAATTGAGTAAAATTTTCCCTAAGTACTTGTACTTTCACTTGAGTAAAATTTTTGAGTACTTTT
TACACCTCTGTCAAGAACTCCTGGACAAACCTCTGACCTGTGTGGAACAGAGTGGATATGGGTGTCTGAA
CAGATATTCACGTCTTTTGCAGATCAGAGGGCATTTCTGGTGTTGTGCAATGACCTGGGTCCAACAGGTA
GGCGTACTCGTATCCAAGAGCATTGTTGGACAGGAGGTAGTCTCCATTCCTATAAAGAGGAAGGAATGGC
ACCATGTAGTAGCCGTCATTGTGGCCAATTGGTGCATTGGTACGTGGGTAGATGGACCGGGGAGGCTGAT
GAGTTCTTAGCCAGC
[86 nt withheld, positions 7926-8011]
A
[49 nt withheld, positions 8013-8061]
CCTTTGACGTTGGAGTCCACGTTCTTT
[37 nt withheld, positions 8089-8125]
ACCCTATCTCGGTCTATTCTTTTGATTTATAAGGGATTTTGCCGATTTCGGCCTATTGGTTAAAAAATGA
GCTGATTTAACAAAAATTTAACGCGAATTTTAACAAAATATTAACGCTTACAATTTAGGTGGCAC
Features (pLannotate 1.2.2; 26 found; start..end, strand, type, name):
     17..121     +  promoter       AmpR promoter: bla
    122..982     +  CDS            AmpR: β-lactamase; bla; confers resistance to ampicillin, carbenicillin, and related antibiotics
   1153..1741    +  rep_origin     ori: high-copy-number ColE1/pMB1/pBR322/pUC origin of replication
   1924..2016    +  CDS            lacI (fragment): lac repressor; lacI; The lac repressor binds to the lac operator to inhibit transcription in E. coli. This inhibition can be relieved by adding lactose or isopropyl-β-D-thiogalactopyranoside (IPTG).
   2029..2050    +  protein_bind   CAP binding site: CAP binding activates transcription in the presence of cAMP. E. coli catabolite activator protein
   2065..2095    +  promoter       lac promoter: promoter for the E. coli lac operon
   2103..2119    +  protein_bind   lac operator: The lac repressor binds to the lac operator to inhibit transcription in E. coli. This inhibition can be relieved by adding lactose or isopropyl-β-D-thiogalactopyranoside (IPTG). lac repressor encoded by lacI
   2164..2182    +  promoter       T3 promoter: promoter for bacteriophage T3 RNA polymerase
   2195..2235    +  misc_feature   MCS (fragment): pBluescript multiple cloning site
   3690..4406    +  CDS            EGFP: EGFP is a basic (constitutively fluorescent) green fluorescent protein published in 1996, derived from Aequorea victoria. It is reported to be a rapidly-maturing weak dimer with moderate acid sensitivity.
   4435..4452    -  promoter       T7 promoter (fragment): promoter for bacteriophage T7 RNA polymerase
   4457..4589    -  polyA_signal   SV40 poly(A) signal: SV40 polyadenylation signal
   4605..4688    +  CDS            large T antigen (fragment): large T antigen from SV40 (simian virus 40)
   4711..4845    +  polyA_signal   SV40 poly(A) signal: SV40 polyadenylation signal
   5244..5319    +  misc_RNA       gRNA scaffold: guide RNA scaffold for the Streptococcus pyogenes CRISPR/Cas9 system
   5332..5352    -  CDS            lacZα (fragment): LacZα fragment of β-galactosidase; lacZ fragment
   5356..5479    +  protein_bind   attR3: mutant version of attR; recombination site for the Gateway® LR reaction LR Clonase™
   5504..5534    +  promoter       lac UV5 promoter: E. coli lac promoter with an "up" mutation
   5558..5587    +  promoter       cat promoter (fragment): promoter of the E. coli cat gene encoding chloramphenicol acetyltransferase
   5588..6268    +  CDS            CmR: chloramphenicol acetyltransferase confers resistance to chloramphenicol
   6425..6583    +  CDS            ccdA (fragment): CCDA_ECO57 - Also known as H, letA. Experimental evidence at protein level: Swiss-Prot protein existence level 1. Antitoxin component of a type II toxin-antitoxin (TA) system which inhibits the post-segregational killing (PSK) of plasmid-free cells, also referred to as a plasmid addiction system. Binds to and blocks the activity of CcdB; will also remove bound CcdB protein from the CcdB-GyrA complex by forming a CcdA-CcdB complex, a process termed rejuvenation. Functions as a transcriptional corepressor for the ccdAB operon, repression also requires CcdB (By similarity). From Escherichia coli
   6588..6893    +  CDS            ccdB: CcdB, a bacterial toxin that poisons DNA gyrase; ccdB; Plasmids containing the ccdB gene cannot be propagated in standard E. coli strains.
   6934..7053    -  protein_bind   attR1: mutant version of attR; recombination site for the Gateway® LR reaction LR Clonase™
   7037..7057    -  protein_bind   attB4: mutant version of attB; core recombination site for the Gateway® BP reaction BP Clonase™
   7639..7923    -  CDS            tyr (fragment): TYRO_ORYLA - Also known as tyro. Experimental evidence at transcript level: Swiss-Prot protein existence level 2. This is a copper-containing oxidase that functions in the formation of pigments such as melanins and other polyphenolic compounds. From Oryzias latipes (Japanese rice fish) (Japanese killifish).
   7926..8251    +  rep_origin     M13 ori (fragment) (sequence partly withheld): M13 bacteriophage origin of replication; arrow indicates direction of (+) strand synthesis
