[The description below was written by a language model from this plasmid's Addgene catalogue record, the feature table of its GenBank file and pLannotate feature annotations shown in this document.]
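Description:
pDestTol2CG2-U6:gRNA is an empty Gateway destination vector for Tol2 transposon-mediated transgenesis and tissue-specific CRISPR/Cas9 gene disruption in zebrafish. It derives from the Tol2Kit destination vector pDestTol2CG2 and is about 8.3 kb. It is propagated in E. coli on a high-copy pUC-type origin with an ampicillin resistance gene in the backbone. A second marker, chloramphenicol resistance, lies inside the Gateway cassette next to the ccdB gyrase toxin gene. For this reason the unrecombined plasmid is maintained under dual selection in a ccdB-tolerant strain.

Three functional modules are carried in the portion of the plasmid intended for genomic integration. The first is a transgenesis marker in which the cardiac cmlc2 promoter drives EGFP followed by an SV40 polyadenylation signal, so carriers can be identified by green fluorescent hearts. The second, cloned between ClaI and KpnI sites, is a zebrafish U6 (RNA polymerase III) promoter placed upstream of a Streptococcus pyogenes Cas9 guide RNA scaffold. Two BseRI sites between the promoter and the scaffold allow insertion of the target-specific seed sequence, and a BseRI site in EGFP was mutated so that this digest remains usable. The third is the attR4–attR3 cassette carrying CmR and ccdB, which a multisite LR reaction replaces with entry-clone elements. The record does not specify these elements, but the associated work suggests a tissue-specific promoter driving Cas9.

The depositor's map labels only a Tol2 5′ terminal inverted repeat. Automated annotation of the sequenced record, which is a few bases shorter, finds a medaka tyrosinase fragment that probably corresponds to sequence flanking the other Tol2 arm. It also labels the attR4 site as attR1/attB4.
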