Addgene plasmid #63156: pDestTol2CG2-U6:gRNA
Purpose: (Empty Backbone) Destination vector for Gateway based on vector #395 from the Tol2Kit, containing a gRNA scaffold under the control of a zebrafish U6 promoter, and cmlc2:GFP as a transgenesis marker.
Depositing lab: Leonard Zon. Depositing organization: Boston Children's Hospital. Publication: A CRISPR/Cas9 Vector System for Tissue-Specific Gene Disruption in Zebrafish. Ablain J, Durand EM, Yang S, Zhou Y, Zon LI. Dev Cell. 2015 Mar 4. pii: S1534-5807(15)00075-1. doi: 10.1016/j.devcel.2015.01.032. PubMed 25752963.
Backbone
  Vector backbone: pDestTol2CG2 (Tol2Kit#395)
  Backbone size (bp): 8267
  Modifications to backbone: Mutated the BseRI site present in GFP. Added a zebrafish U6 promoter driving a gRNA scaffold containing BseRI sites to clone the seed.
  Vector type: CRISPR ; Tol2 destination vector for Gateway
Growth in bacteria
  Bacterial resistance: Chloramphenicol and Ampicillin, 25 & 100 μg/mL
  Growth temperature: 37°C
  Growth strain: ccdB Survival
  Growth instructions: May need to grow for 2 days in liquid media to achieve turbid culture
  Copy number: Unknown
Gene/Insert
  Cloning method: Restriction Enzyme
  Sequencing primers: 5′ GAGGATCATAATCAGCCATA
Terms and licenses: Academic/Nonprofit Terms; Industry Terms: Not Available to Industry
Depositor comments: Reference for the Tol2Kit: Kwan, K.M., Fujimoto, E., Grabher, C., Mangum, B.D., Hardy, M.E., Campbell, D.S., Parant, J.M., Yost, H.J., Kanki, J.P., and Chien, C.B. (2007). The Tol2kit: a multisite gateway-based construction kit for Tol2 transposon transgenesis constructs. Dev Dyn 236, 3088-3099.
How to cite: pDestTol2CG2-U6:gRNA was a gift from Leonard Zon (Addgene plasmid # 63156 ; http://n2t.net/addgene:63156 ; RRID:Addgene_63156)
