>Addgene plasmid #63156 | pDestTol2CG2-U6:gRNA | addgene partial sequence | sequence record 141430 | GFPGenotRW 5'-AGTCGATGCCCTTCAGCTCGAT-3'
CTTCACCTCGGCGCGGGTCTTGTAGTTGCCGTCGTCCTTGAAGAAGATGGTGCGCTCCTGGACGTAGCCT
TCGGGCATGGCGGACTTGAAGAAGTCGTGCTGCTTCATGTGGTCGGGGTAGCGGCTGAAGCACTGCACGC
CGTAGGTCAGGGTGGTCACGAGGGTGGGCCAGGGCACGGGCAGCTTGCCGGTGGTGCAGATGAACTTCAG
GGTCAGCTTGCCGTAGGTGGCATCGCCCTCGCCCTCGCCGGACACGCTGAACTTGTGGCCGTTTACGTCG
CCGTCCAGCTCGACCAGGATGGGCACCACCCCGGTGAACAGCTCTTCGCCCTTGCTCACCATGGTCACTG
TCTGCTTTGCTGTTGGTCTGGGCTCCTGGGTCACTGGCTTACTAATGGAGTCTTTATGTATGAGGACTCT
TATCAATTGTTCTTCTATAAAGGTCTGCAGTGTTTCTGTTCGTCCCCTACATGGACACCCAGAGCCTCCT
AAATACAGGAGCCCTGATAACTGCACAAGTGCTCAGATTCCAGCAGGGTGGAAATGAGATAAAGTGTGCA
GATGGGGAGGGGGACGTGAATGAGAGATTTGAGGGATGAAAAGGATGGATGAACGCATTGAAAATAGCCC
CTTTCACAAAATAATACCAGTAAATTGTCATATAATTAATGACCAGACCTTTACCTGTAAATGATGTGAT
GTTCATATACAGAAGAATGCCAACAATTTACAGATGATTTTACAAATTCTTAATTT
