>Addgene plasmid #63156 | pDestTol2CG2-U6:gRNA | addgene partial sequence | sequence record 141432 | pUC-4 5'-CAGTGAGCGAGGAAGCGGAAGAGCGCCCAA-3'
GGCCGATTCATTAATGCAGCTGGCACGACAGGTTTCCCGACTGGAAAGCGGGCAGTGAGCGCAACGCAAT
TAATGTGAGTTAGCTCACTCATTAGGCACCCCAGGCTTTACACTTTATGCTTCCGGCTCGTATGTTGTGT
GGAATTGTGAGCGGATAACAATTTCACACAGGAAACAGCTATGACCATGATTACGCCAAGCGCGCAATTA
ACCCTCACTAAAGGGAACAAAAGCTGGAGCTCCACCGCGGTGGCGGCCGCTCTAGAACTAGTGGATCTGC
TGGGCTTGCTGAAGGTAGGGGGTCAAGAACCAGAGGTGTAAAGTACTTGAGTAATTTTACTTGATTACTG
TACTTAAGTATTATTTTTGGGGATTTTTACTTTACTTGAGTACAATTAAAAATCAATACTTTTACTTTTA
CTTAATTACATTTTTTTAGAAAAAAAAGTACTTTTTACTCCTTACAATTTTATTTACAGTCAAAAAGTAC
TTATTTTTTGGAGATCACTTCATTCTATTTTCCCTTGCTATTACCAAACCAATTGAATTGCGCTGATGCC
CAGTTTAATTTAAATGTTATTTATTCTGCCTATGAAAATCGTTTTCACATTATATGAAATTGGTCAGACA
TGTTCATTGGTCCTTTGGAAGTGACGTCATGTCACATCTATTACCACAATGCACAGCACCTTGACCTGGA
