>Addgene plasmid #63156 | pDestTol2CG2-U6:gRNA | addgene partial sequence | sequence record 141433 | EGFP-N 5'-CGTCGCCGTCCAGCTCGACCAG-3'
CCTTGCTCACCATGGTCACTGTCTGCTTTGCTGTTGGTCTGGGCTCCTGGGTCACTGGCTTACTAATGGA
GTCTTTATGTATGAGGACTCTTATCAATTGTTCTTCTATAAAGGTCTGCAGTGTTTCTGTTCGTCCCCTA
CATGGACACCCAGAGCCTCCTAAATACAGGAGCCCTGATAACTGCACAAGTGCTCAGATTCCAGCAGGGT
GGAAATGAGATAAAGTGTGCAGATGGGGAGGGGGACGTGAATGAGAGATTTGAGGGATGAAAAGGATGGA
TGAACGCATTGAAAATAGCCCCTTTCACAAAATAATACCAGTAAATTGTCATATAATTAATGACCAGACC
TTTACCTGTAAATGATGTGATGTTCATATACAGAAGAATGCCAACAATTTACAGATGATTTTACAAATTC
TTAATTTTCCTTTTCTAAATGGATTTGTTCACACATTATCTCTTCAAAGCAATTGAATTTTCTGGAAAAG
ATTGGCTGTGTGTGTAAAAGGTGCTACTGAGGAATTTAATGTGACATGGAATGAAGCAAACAGCAGCCTA
AGACAGGATGGCAGGAAAAATGTCACATGTTTAAAATAAGAGTGAAACCAACGACCTGGACTTATAGAGA
CTGTGTGTCCTTAGGCAAAGCTCTTGTACAAACAGTGCTTGTGACTGTGAAATTCGGGGTTTGCCTGGAT
TGTGTTAAATGTGTGCTTGGATGTATCATAAA
