>Addgene plasmid #63156 | pDestTol2CG2-U6:gRNA | addgene partial sequence | sequence record 141434 | Tol2trans-5 5'-ccaggtcattgcacaacaccag-3'
ATATCTGTTCAGACACCCATATCCACTCTGTTCCACACAGGTCAGAGGTTTGTCCAGGAGTTCTTGACAG
AGGTGTAAAAAGTACTCAAAAATTTTACTCAAGTGAAAGTACAAGTACTTAGGGAAAATTTTACTCAATT
AAAAGTAAAAGTATCTGGCTAGAATCTTACTTGAGTAAAAGTAAAAAAGTACTCCATTAAAATTGTACTT
GAGTATTAAGGAAGTAAAAGTAAAAGCAAGAAAGAAAACTAGAGATTCTTGTTTAAGCTTTTAATCTCAA
AAAACATTAAATGAAATGCATACAAGGTTTTATCCTGCTTTAGAACTGTTTGTATTTAATTATCAAACTA
TAAGACAGACAATCTAATGCCAGTACACGCTACTCAAAGTTGTAAAACCTCAGATTTAACTTCAGTAGAA
GCTGATTCTCAAAATTGTTAGTGTCAAGCCTAGCTCTTTTGGGGCTGAAAAGCAATCCTGCAGTGCTGAA
AAGCCTCTCACAGGCAGCCGATGCGGGAAGAGGTGTATTAGTCTTGATAGAGAGGCTGCAAATAGCAGGA
AACGTGAGCAGAGACTCCCTGGTGTCTGAAACACAGGCCAGATGGGCCCTCGAGCAGGAAACAGCTATGA
CCATGATTACGCCAAGCTATCAACTTTGTATAGAAAAGTTGAACGAGAAACGTAAAATGATATAAATATC
AATATATTAAATTAGATTTTGCATAAAAAACAGACTACATAATACTGTAAAACACAACATATCCAGTCAC
TATGGTCGACCTGCAGACTGGCTGTGTATAAGGGAGCCTGACATTT
